Addgene plasmid #166986: GLN, Linear-3, PolyU(1), Hairpin Distance = 0nt
Purpose: Tests for the impact of 1 uracil in conjunction with a hairpin structure in a poly-uracil tract on human polymerase III transcription from a GLN tRNA promoter.
Depositing lab: Julius Lucks. Depositing organization: Northwestern University. Publication: RNA Sequence and Structure Determinants of Pol III Transcriptional Termination in Human Cells. Verosloff MS, Corcoran WK, Dolberg TB, Bushhouse DZ, Leonard JN, Lucks JB. J Mol Biol. 2021 Jun 25;433(13):166978. doi: 10.1016/j.jmb.2021.166978. Epub 2021 Apr 1. PubMed 33811918.
Backbone
  Vector backbone: pAV
  Vector type: Mammalian Expression
Growth in bacteria
  Bacterial resistance: Ampicillin, 100 μg/mL
  Growth temperature: 37°C
  Growth strain: DH5alpha
  Copy number: Unknown
Gene/Insert
  Gene/Insert name: Termination module:PolyU(1), Hairpin = 0 nt
  Species: Synthetic
  Cloning method: Gibson Cloning
Terms and licenses: Academic/Nonprofit Terms; Industry Terms: Not Available to Industry
How to cite: GLN, Linear-3, PolyU(1), Hairpin Distance = 0nt was a gift from Julius Lucks (Addgene plasmid # 166986 ; http://n2t.net/addgene:166986 ; RRID:Addgene_166986)
