[The description below was written by a language model from this plasmid's Addgene catalogue record and pLannotate feature annotations shown in this document.]
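Description:
GLN, Linear-3, PolyU(1), Hairpin Distance = 0nt is a mammalian expression plasmid built on the pAV backbone and used as one member of a reporter series probing how RNA sequence and structure govern termination by human RNA polymerase III. It is propagated in E. coli through a high-copy ColE1/pUC-type origin with ampicillin selection (AmpR under its bla promoter), and it also carries an f1 phage origin. Partial AAV2 inverted terminal repeats flank the mammalian portion of the plasmid, a legacy of the backbone. The record does not indicate that the construct is meant to be packaged into virus.

The payload is a synthetic termination module, inserted by Gibson cloning, in which a poly-uracil tract reduced to a single U is paired with a hairpin placed 0 nt away. Transcription comes from a glutamine (GLN) tRNA promoter, a gene-internal Pol III promoter type. Consistent with this, the feature tables detect two tRNA-like elements flanking a twister-type ribozyme fragment, followed by a short MCS remnant and an SV40 poly(A) signal. The tables do not annotate the U tract or hairpin themselves, and the record does not state how readthrough is measured.

In divergent orientation sits an SV40 enhancer/early promoter driving a Tn5-derived neomycin/G418 resistance gene, with adjoining transposase and ble fragments, the SV40 small t intron and an SV40 poly(A) signal, which could allow selection in mammalian cells. The depositor sequence (6,270 nt) and the NGS-derived sequence (6,087 nt) differ slightly in length, with differences visible in the ITR-adjacent annotations, but share the same overall architecture.
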