Features (pLannotate 1.2.2; 22 found; start..end, strand, type, name):
    710..1033    -  CDS            tnpA (fragment): TN5P_ECOLX - Also known as tnp. Experimental evidence at protein level: Swiss-Prot protein existence level 1. Mediates transposition of transposon Tn5 by a 'cut and paste' mechanism. First, the monomeric transposase binds the 19 bp inverted DNA repeats flanking the transposon. Then, dimerization of the DNA- bound transposase creates a synaptic DNA complex. After nicking of the first DNA strand, excision of the transposon proceeds through a series of intermediates. The transposase then mediates the insertion of the transposon at a new site by strand transfer. The activity of the wild- type tran
   1035..1364    -  promoter       SV40 promoter: SV40 enhancer and early promoter
   1406..1477    +  ncRNA          tRNA: Accession: RF00005 - tRNA
   1533..1599    +  ncRNA          twister-P3 (fragment): Accession: RF03154 - type-P3 twister ribozyme
   1606..1717    +  ncRNA          tRNA: Accession: RF00005 - tRNA
   1831..1851    +  misc_feature   MCS (fragment): pUC18/19 multiple cloning site
   1909..2030    +  polyA_signal   SV40 poly(A) signal: SV40 polyadenylation signal
   2079..2208    +  repeat_region  AAV2 ITR (fragment): inverted terminal repeat of adeno-associated virus serotype 2 inverted
   2230..2293    +  CDS            lacZα (fragment): LacZα fragment of β-galactosidase; lacZ fragment
   2301..2327    -  rep_origin     M13 ori (fragment): M13 bacteriophage origin of replication; arrow indicates direction of (+) strand synthesis
   2323..2767    -  rep_origin     f1 ori (sequence partly withheld): f1 bacteriophage origin of replication; arrow indicates direction of (+) strand synthesis
   2794..2898    +  promoter       AmpR promoter: bla
   2899..3759    +  CDS            AmpR: β-lactamase; bla; confers resistance to ampicillin, carbenicillin, and related antibiotics
   3930..4518    +  rep_origin     ori: high-copy-number ColE1/pMB1/pBR322/pUC origin of replication
   4701..4754    +  CDS            lacI (fragment): lac repressor; lacI; The lac repressor binds to the lac operator to inhibit transcription in E. coli. This inhibition can be relieved by adding lactose or isopropyl-β-D-thiogalactopyranoside (IPTG).
   4761..4870    +  repeat_region  AAV2 ITR (fragment): inverted terminal repeat of adeno-associated virus serotype 2 inverted
   4961..5095    -  polyA_signal   SV40 poly(A) signal: SV40 polyadenylation signal
   5118..5201    -  CDS            large T antigen (fragment): large T antigen from SV40 (simian virus 40)
   5520..5540    -  CDS            SV40 NLS: nuclear localization signal of SV40 (simian virus 40) large T antigen
   5670..5735    -  intron         small t intron: SV40 (simian virus 40) small t antigen intron
   5788..6135    -  CDS            ble (fragment): BLE_KLEPN - Experimental evidence at protein level: Swiss-Prot protein existence level 1. Binding protein with a strong affinity to the bleomycin family of antibiotics. Binds to CL990; an antimitotic-antibiotic compound. From Klebsiella pneumoniae.
   6156..678     -  CDS            NeoR/KanR (across the origin): aminoglycoside phosphotransferase from Tn5; aph(3')-II (or nptII); confers resistance to neomycin, kanamycin, and G418 (Geneticin®)
>Addgene plasmid #166986 | GLN, Linear-3, PolyU(1), Hairpin Distance = 0nt | depositor full sequence | sequence record 324239 | Full Sequence
TCACGGGTAGCCAACGCTATGTCCTGATAGCGGTCCGCCACACCCAGCCGGCCACAGTCGATGAATCCAG
AAAAGCGGCCATTTTCCACCATGATATTCGGCAAGCAGGCATCGCCATGGGTCACGACGAGATCCTCGCC
GTCGGGCATGCGCGCCTTGAGCCTGGCGAACAGTTCGGCTGGCGCGAGCCCCTGATGCTCTTGTCCAGAT
CATCCTGATCGACAAGACCGGCTTCCATCCGAGTACGTGCTCGCTCGATGCGATGTTCGCTTGGTGGTCG
AATGGGCAGGTAGCCGGATCAAGCGTATGCAGCCGCCGCATTGCATCAGCCATGATGGATACTTTCTCGG
CAGGAGCAAGGTGAGATGACAGGAGATCCTGCCCCGGCACTTCGCCCAATAGCAGCCAGTCCCTTCCCGC
TTCAGTGACAACGTCGAGCACAGCTGCGCAAGGAACGCCCGTCGTGGCCAGCCACGATAGCCGCGCTGCC
TCGTCCTGCAGTTCATTCAGGGCACCGGACAGGTCGGTCTTGACAAAAAGAACCGGGCGCCCCTGCGCTG
ACAGCCGGAACACGGCGGCATCAGAGCAGCCGATTGTCTGTTGTGCCCAGTCATAGCCGAATAGCCTCTC
CACCCAAGCGGCCGGAGAACCTGCGTGCAATCCATCTTGTTCAATCATGCGAAACGATCCTCATCCTGTC
TCTTGATCAGATCTTGATCCCCTGCGCCATCAGATCCTTGGCGGCAAGAAAGCCATCCAGTTTACTTTGC
AGGGCTTCCCAACCTTACCAGAGGGCGCCCCAGCTGGCAATTCCGGTTCGCTTGCTGTCCATAAAACCGC
CCAGTCTAGCTATCGGCATGTAAGCCCACTGCAAGCTACCTGCTTTCTCTTTGCGCTTGCGTTTTCCCTT
GTCCAGATAGCCCAGTAGCTGACATTCATCCGGGGTCAGCACCGTTTCTGCGGACTGGCTTTCTACGTGT
TCCGCTTCCTTTAGCAGCCCTTGCGCCCTGAGTGCTTGCGGCAGCGTGAAGCTTTTTGCAAAAGCCTAGG
CCTCCAAAAAAGCCTCCTCACTACTTCTGGAATAGCTCAGAGGCCGAGGCGGCCTCGGCCTCTGCATAAA
TAAAAAAAATTAGTCAGCCATGGGGCGGAGAATGGGCGGAACTGGGCGGAGTTAGGGGCGGGATGGGCGG
AGTTAGGGGCGGGACTATGGTTGCTGACTAATTGAGATGCATGCTTTGCATACTTCTGCCTGCTGGGGAG
CCTGGGGACTTTCCACACCTGGTTGCTGACTAATTGAGATGCATGCTTTGCATACTTCTGCCTGCTGGGG
AGCCTGGGGACTTTCCACACCCTAACTGACACACATTCCACAGCCGGATCCAAGGTCGGGCAGGAAGTCT
CTCGTCGGTTCCATGGTGTAATGGTTAGCACTCTGGACTCTGAATCCAGCGATCCGAGTTCAAATCTCGG
TGGAACCTATATACTAGCAGCCAACTCCAAGGTTGCGGCTTTCTGCTGCAATCTCGACGGCCATCAGTCG
CCGGTCCCAAGCCCGGATAAAATGGGAGGGGGCGGGAAACCGCCTAACCATGCCGACTGATGGCAGGCCC
GGATAGCTCAGTCGGTAGAGCAGCGGCCGCGCGATTCGAGGAAGGAGGTCTGAGGAGGTCACTGAATCGC
GCGGCCGCGGGTCCAGGGTTCAAGTCCCTGTTCGGGCCTGCCATCAGTCGGCGTGGACTGTAGAACACTG
CCAATGCCGGTCCCAAGCCCGGATAAAAGTGGAGGGTACAGTCCACGCTCTAGAGCGGACTTCGGTCCGC
TTTTTACTAGGACCTGCAGGCATGCAAGCTTGACGTCGGTTACCGATATCCATATGGCGGCCGCATCGAT
CTCGAGCCGCGGACTAGTAACTTGTTTATTGCAGCTTATAATGGTTACAAATAAAGCAATAGCATCACAA
ATTTCACAAATAAAGCATTTTTTTCACTGCATTCTAGTTGTGGTTTGTCCAAACTCATCAATGTATCTTA
TCATGTCTTACGTAGATAAGTAGCATGGCGGGTTAATCATTAACTACAAGGAACCCCTAGTGATGGAGTT
GGCCACTCCCTCTCTGCGCGCTCGCTCGCTCACTGAGGCCGGGCGACCAAAGGTCGCCCGACGCCCGGGC
TTTGCCCGGGCGGCCTCAGTGAGCGAGCGAGCGCGCAGAGAGGGAGTGGCCAAAGATCTCTGGCGTAATA
GCGAAGAGGCCCGCACCGATCGCCCTTCCCAACAGTTGCGCAGCCTGAATGGCTAATGGGAAATTGTAAA
CGTTAATATTTTGTTAATATTTTGTTAAAATTCGCGTTAAATTTTTGTTAAATCAGCTCATTTTTTAACC
AATAGGCCGAAATCGGCAAAATCCCTTATAAATCAAAAGAATAGACCGAGATAGGGT
[37 nt withheld, positions 2438-2474]
AAAGAACGTGGACTCCAACGTCAAAGG
[49 nt withheld, positions 2502-2550]
T
[57 nt withheld, positions 2552-2608]
TG
[32 nt withheld, positions 2611-2642]
G
[124 nt withheld, positions 2644-2767]
CAGGTGGCACTTTTCGGGGAAATGTGCGCGGAACCCCTATTTGTTTATTTTTCTAAATACATTCAAATAT
GTATCCGCTCATGAGACAATAACCCTGATAAATGCTTCAATAATATTGAAAAAGGAAGAGTATGAGTATT
CAACATTTCCGTGTCGCCCTTATTCCCTTTTTTGCGGCATTTTGCCTTCCTGTTTTTGCTCACCCAGAAA
CGCTGGTGAAAGTAAAAGATGCTGAAGATCAGTTGGGTGCACGAGTGGGTTACATCGAACTGGATCTCAA
CAGCGGTAAGATCCTTGAGAGTTTTCGCCCCGAAGAACGTTTTCCAATGATGAGCACTTTTAAAGTTCTG
CTATGTGGCGCGGTATTATCCCGTATTGACGCCGGGCAAGAGCAACTCGGTCGCCGCATACACTATTCTC
AGAATGACTTGGTTGAGTACTCACCAGTCACAGAAAAGCATCTTACGGATGGCATGACAGTAAGAGAATT
ATGCAGTGCTGCCATAACCATGAGTGATAACACTGCGGCCAACTTACTTCTGACAACGATCGGAGGACCG
AAGGAGCTAACCGCTTTTTTGCACAACATGGGGGATCATGTAACTCGCCTTGATCGTTGGGAACCGGAGC
TGAATGAAGCCATACCAAACGACGAGCGTGACACCACGATGCCTGTAGCAATGGCAACAACGTTGCGCAA
ACTATTAACTGGCGAACTACTTACTCTAGCTTCCCGGCAACAATTAATAGACTGGATGGAGGCGGATAAA
GTTGCAGGACCACTTCTGCGCTCGGCCCTTCCGGCTGGCTGGTTTATTGCTGATAAATCTGGAGCCGGTG
AGCGTGGGTCTCGCGGTATCATTGCAGCACTGGGGCCAGATGGTAAGCCCTCCCGTATCGTAGTTATCTA
CACGACGGGGAGTCAGGCAACTATGGATGAACGAAATAGACAGATCGCTGAGATAGGTGCCTCACTGATT
AAGCATTGGTAACTGTCAGACCAAGTTTACTCATATATACTTTAGATTGATTTAAAACTTCATTTTTAAT
TTAAAAGGATCTAGGTGAAGATCCTTTTTGATAATCTCATGACCAAAATCCCTTAACGTGAGTTTTCGTT
CCACTGAGCGTCAGACCCCGTAGAAAAGATCAAAGGATCTTCTTGAGATCCTTTTTTTCTGCGCGTAATC
TGCTGCTTGCAAACAAAAAAACCACCGCTACCAGCGGTGGTTTGTTTGCCGGATCAAGAGCTACCAACTC
TTTTTCCGAAGGTAACTGGCTTCAGCAGAGCGCAGATACCAAATACTGTCCTTCTAGTGTAGCCGTAGTT
AGGCCACCACTTCAAGAACTCTGTAGCACCGCCTACATACCTCGCTCTGCTAATCCTGTTACCAGTGGCT
GCTGCCAGTGGCGATAAGTCGTGTCTTACCGGGTTGGACTCAAGACGATAGTTACCGGATAAGGCGCAGC
GGTCGGGCTGAACGGGGGGTTCGTGCAACACAGCCAGCTTGGAGCGAACGACCTACACCGAACTGAGATA
CCTACAGCGTGAGCATTGAGAAAGCGCCACGCTTCCCGAAGGGAGAAAGGCGGACAGGTATCCGGTAAGC
GGCAGGGTCGGAACAGGAGAGCGCACGAGGGAGCTTCCAGGGGGAAACGCCTGGTATCTTTATAGTCCTG
TCGGGTTTCGCCACCTCTGACTTGAGCGTCGATTTTTGTGATGCTCGTCAGGGGGGCGGAGCCTATGGAA
AAACGCCAGCAACGCGGCCTTTTTACGGTTCCTGGCCTTTTGCTGGCCTTTTGCTCACATGTTCTTTCCT
GCGTTATCCCCTGATTCTGTGGATAACCGTATTACCGCCTTTGAGTGAGCTGATACCGCTCGCCGCAGCC
GAACGACCGAGCGCAGCGAGTCAGTGAGCGAGGAAGCGGAAGAGCGCCCAATACGCAAACCGCCTCTCCC
CGCGCGTTGGCCGATTCATTAATGCAGAGATCTTTGGCCACTCCCTCTCTGCGCGCTCGCTCGCTCACTG
AGGCCGGGCGACCAAAGGTCGCCCGACGCCCGGGCTTTGCCCGGGCGGCCTCAGTGAGCGAGCGAGCGCG
CAGAGAGGGAGTGGCCAACTCCATCACTAGGGGTTCCTGGAGGGGTGGAGTCGTGACGTGAATTACGTCA
TAGGGTTAGGGAGGTCCTGGATCGATCCAGACATGATAAGATACATTGATGAGTTTGGACAAACCACAAC
TAGAATGCAGTGAAAAAAATGCTTTATTTGTGAAATTTGTGATGCTATTGCTTTATTTGTAACCATTATA
AGCTGCAATAAACAAGTTAACAACAACAATTGCATTCATTTTATGTTTCAGGTTCAGGGGGAGGTGTGGG
AGGTTTTTTAAAGCAAGTAAAACCTCTACAAATGTGGTATGGCTGATTATGATCTCTAGTCAAGGCACTA
TACATCAAATATTCCTTATTAACCCCTTTACAAATTAAAAAGCTAAAGGTACACAATTTTTGAGCATAGT
TATTAATAGCAGACACTCTATGCCTGTGTGGAGTAAGAAAAAACAGTATGTTATGATTATAACTGTTATG
CCTACTTATAAAGGTTACAGAATATTTTTCCATAATTTTCTTGTATAGCAGTGCAGCTTTTTCCTTTGTG
GTGTAAATAGCAAAGCAAGCAAGAGTTCTATTACTAAACACAGCATGACTCAAAAAACTTAGCAATTCTG
AAGGAAAGTCCTTGGGGTCTTCTACCTTTCTCTTCTTTTTTGGAGGAGTAGAATGTTGAGAGTCAGCAGT
AGCCTCATCATCACTAGATGGCATTTCTTCTGAGCAAAACAGGTTTTCCTCATTAAAGGCATTCCACCAC
TGCTCCCATTCATCAGTTCCATAGGTTGGAATCTAAAATACACAAACAATTAGAATCAGTAGTTTAACAC
ATTATACACTTAAAAATTTTATATTTACCTTAGAGCTTTAAATCTCTGTAGGTAGTTTGTCCAATTATGT
CACACCACAGAAGTAAGGTTCCTTCACAAAGATCCGGGACCAAAGCGGCCATCGTGCCTCCCCACTCCTG
CAGTTCGGGGGCATGGATGCGCGGATAGCCGCTGCTGGTTTCCTGGATGCCGACGGATTTGCACTGCCGG
TAGAACTCCGCGAGGTCGTCCAGCCTCAGGCAGCAGCTGAACCAACTCGCGAGGGGATCGAGCCCGGGGT
GGGCGAAGAACTCCAGCATGAGATCCCCGCGCTGGAGGATCATCCAGCCGGCGTCCCGGAAAACGATTCC
GAAGCCCAACCTTTCATAGAAGGCGGCGGTGGAATCGAAATCTCGTGATGGCAGGTTGGGCGTCGCTTGG
TCGGTCATTTCGAACCCCAGAGTCCCGCTCAGAAGAACTCGTCAAGAAGGCGATAGAAGGCGATGCGCTG
CGAATCGGGAGCGGCGATACCGTAAAGCACGAGGAAGCGGTCAGCCCATTCGCCGCCAAGCTCTTCAGCA
ATA
