Features (pLannotate 1.2.2; 21 found; start..end, strand, type, name):
     51..180     -  repeat_region  AAV2 ITR (fragment): inverted terminal repeat of adeno-associated virus serotype 2 inverted
    229..350     -  polyA_signal   SV40 poly(A) signal: SV40 polyadenylation signal
    408..428     -  misc_feature   MCS (fragment): pUC18/19 multiple cloning site
    540..651     -  ncRNA          tRNA: Accession: RF00005 - tRNA
    658..724     -  ncRNA          twister-P3 (fragment): Accession: RF03154 - type-P3 twister ribozyme
    780..851     -  ncRNA          tRNA: Accession: RF00005 - tRNA
    895..1224    +  promoter       SV40 promoter: SV40 enhancer and early promoter
   1226..1549    +  CDS            tnpA (fragment): TN5P_ECOLX - Also known as tnp. Experimental evidence at protein level: Swiss-Prot protein existence level 1. Mediates transposition of transposon Tn5 by a 'cut and paste' mechanism. First, the monomeric transposase binds the 19 bp inverted DNA repeats flanking the transposon. Then, dimerization of the DNA- bound transposase creates a synaptic DNA complex. After nicking of the first DNA strand, excision of the transposon proceeds through a series of intermediates. The transposase then mediates the insertion of the transposon at a new site by strand transfer. The activity of the wild- type tran
   1581..2372    +  CDS            neo: KKA2_KLEPN - Also known as kan, nptII. Experimental evidence at protein level: Swiss-Prot protein existence level 1. Resistance to kanamycin, neomycin, paromomycin, ribostamycin, butirosin and gentamicin B. From Klebsiella pneumoniae.
   2396..2716    +  CDS            ble (fragment): BLE_KLEPN - Experimental evidence at protein level: Swiss-Prot protein existence level 1. Binding protein with a strong affinity to the bleomycin family of antibiotics. Binds to CL990; an antimitotic-antibiotic compound. From Klebsiella pneumoniae.
   2719..2793    +  CDS            small t antigen (fragment): SV40 (simian virus 40) small t antigen
   2795..2860    +  intron         small t intron: SV40 (simian virus 40) small t antigen intron
   2990..3010    +  CDS            SV40 NLS: nuclear localization signal of SV40 (simian virus 40) large T antigen
   3329..3412    +  CDS            large T antigen (fragment): large T antigen from SV40 (simian virus 40)
   3435..3569    +  polyA_signal   SV40 poly(A) signal: SV40 polyadenylation signal
   3625..3673    +  repeat_region  AAV2 ITR (fragment): inverted terminal repeat of adeno-associated virus serotype 2 inverted
   3838..4426    -  rep_origin     ori: high-copy-number ColE1/pMB1/pBR322/pUC origin of replication
   4597..5457    -  CDS            AmpR: β-lactamase; bla; confers resistance to ampicillin, carbenicillin, and related antibiotics
   5458..5562    -  promoter       AmpR promoter: bla
   5589..6017    +  rep_origin     f1 ori (sequence partly withheld): f1 bacteriophage origin of replication; arrow indicates direction of (+) strand synthesis
   6048..28      -  CDS            lacZα (fragment) (across the origin): LacZα fragment of β-galactosidase; lacZ fragment
>Addgene plasmid #166986 | GLN, Linear-3, PolyU(1), Hairpin Distance = 0nt | addgene full sequence | sequence record 330477 | Addgene NGS Result
GTGCGGGCCTCTTCGCTATTACGCCAGCAGATCTGCAGATCTGTCCCTCTCTGCGCGCTCGCTCGCTCAC
TGAGGCCGCCCGGGCAAAGCCCGGGCGTCGGGCGACCTTTGGTCGCCCGGCCTCAGTGAGCGAGCGAGCG
CGCAGAGAGGGAGTGGCCAACTCCATCACTAGGGGTTCCTTGTAGTTAATGATTAACCCGCCATGCTACT
TATCTACGTAAGACATGATAAGATACATTGATGAGTTTGGACAAACCACAACTAGAATGCAGTGAAAAAA
ATGCTTTATTTGTGAAATTTGTGATGCTATTGCTTTATTTGTAACCATTATAAGCTGCAATAAACAAGTT
ACTAGTCCGCGGCTCGAGATCGATGCGGCCGCCATATGGATATCGGTAACCGACGTCAAGCTTGCATGCC
TGCAGGTCCTAGTAAAAAGCGGACCGAAGTCCGCTCTAGAGCGTGGACTGTACCCTCCACTTTTATCCGG
GCTTGGGACCGGCATTGGCAGTGTTCTACAGTCCACGCCGACTGATGGCAGGCCCGAACAGGGACTTGAA
CCCTGGACCCGCGGCCGCGCGATTCAGTGACCTCCTCAGACCTCCTTCCTCGAATCGCGCGGCCGCTGCT
CTACCGACTGAGCTATCCGGGCCTGCCATCAGTCGGCATGGTTAGGCGGTTTCCCGCCCCCTCCCATTTT
ATCCGGGCTTGGGACCGGCGACTGATGGCCGTCGAGATTGCAGCAGAAAGCCGCAACCTTGGAGTTGGCT
GCTAGTATATAGGTTCCACCGAGATTTGAACTCGGATCGCTGGATTCAGAGTCCAGAGTGCTAACCATTA
CACCATGGAACCGACGAGAGACTTCCTGCCCGACCTTGGATCCGGCTGTGGAATGTGTGTCAGTTAGGGT
GTGGAAAGTCCCCAGGCTCCCCAGCAGGCAGAAGTATGCAAAGCATGCATCTCAATTAGTCAGCAACCAG
GTGTGGAAAGTCCCCAGGCTCCCCAGCAGGCAGAAGTATGCAAAGCATGCATCTCAATTAGTCAGCAACC
ATAGTCCCGCCCCTAACTCCGCCCATCCCGCCCCTAACTCCGCCCAGTTCCGCCCATTCTCCGCCCCATG
GCTGACTAATTTTTTTTATTTATGCAGAGGCCGAGGCCGCCTCGGCCTCTGAGCTATTCCAGAAGTAGTG
AGGAGGCTTTTTTGGAGGCCTAGGCTTTTGCAAAAAGCTTCACGCTGCCGCAAGCACTCAGGGCGCAAGG
GCTGCTAAAGGAAGCGGAACACGTAGAAAGCCAGTCCGCAGAAACGGTGCTGACCCCGGATGAATGTCAG
CTACTGGGCTATCTGGACAAGGGAAAACGCAAGCGCAAAGAGAAAGCAGGTAGCTTGCAGTGGGCTTACA
TGGCGATAGCTAGACTGGGCGGTTTTATGGACAGCAAGCGAACCGGAATTGCCAGCTGGGGCGCCCTCTG
GTAAGGTTGGGAAGCCCTGCAAAGTAAACTGGATGGCTTTCTTGCCGCCAAGGATCTGATGGCGCAGGGG
ATCAAGATCTGATCAAGAGACAGGATGAGGATCGTTTCGCATGATTGAACAAGATGGATTGCACGCAGGT
TCTCCGGCCGCTTGGGTGGAGAGGCTATTCGGCTATGACTGGGCACAACAGACAATCGGCTGCTCTGATG
CCGCCGTGTTCCGGCTGTCAGCGCAGGGGCGCCCGGTTCTTTTTGTCAAGACCGACCTGTCCGGTGCCCT
GAATGAACTGCAGGACGAGGCAGCGCGGCTATCGTGGCTGGCCACGACGGGCGTTCCTTGCGCAGCTGTG
CTCGACGTTGTCACTGAAGCGGGAAGGGACTGGCTGCTATTGGGCGAAGTGCCGGGGCAGGATCTCCTGT
CATCTCACCTTGCTCCTGCCGAGAAAGTATCCATCATGGCTGATGCAATGCGGCGGCTGCATACGCTTGA
TCCGGCTACCTGCCCATTCGACCACCAAGCGAAACATCGCATCGAGCGAGCACGTACTCGGATGGAAGCC
GGTCTTGTCGATCAGGATGATCTGGACGAAGAGCATCAGGGGCTCGCGCCAGCCGAACTGTTCGCCAGGC
TCAAGGCGCGCATGCCCGACGGCGAGGATCTCGTCGTGACCCATGGCGATGCCTGCTTGCCGAATATCAT
GGTGGAAAATGGCCGCTTTTCTGGATTCATCGACTGTGGCCGGCTGGGTGTGGCGGACCGCTATCAGGAC
ATAGCGTTGGCTACCCGTGATATTGCTGAAGAGCTTGGCGGCGAATGGGCTGACCGCTTCCTCGTGCTTT
ACGGTATCGCCGCTCCCGATTCGCAGCGCATCGCCTTCTATCGCCTTCTTGACGAGTTCTTCTGAGCGGG
ACTCTGGGGTTCGAAATGACCGACCAAGCGACGCCCAACCTGCCATCACGAGATTTCGATTCCACCGCCG
CCTTCTATGAAAGGTTGGGCTTCGGAATCGTTTTCCGGGACGCCGGCTGGATGATCCTCCAGCGCGGGGA
TCTCATGCTGGAGTTCTTCGCCCACCCCGGGCTCGATCCCCTCGCGAGTTGGTTCAGCTGCTGCCTGAGG
CTGGACGACCTCGCGGAGTTCTACCGGCAGTGCAAATCCGTCGGCATCCAGGAAACCAGCAGCGGCTATC
CGCGCATCCATGCCCCCGAACTGCAGGAGTGGGGAGGCACGATGGCCGCTTTGGTCCGGATCTTTGTGAA
GGAACCTTACTTCTGTGGTGTGACATAATTGGACAAACTACCTACAGAGATTTAAAGCTCTAAGGTAAAT
ATAAAATTTTTAAGTGTATAATGTGTTAAACTACTGATTCTAATTGTTTGTGTATTTTAGATTCCAACCT
ATGGAACTGATGAATGGGAGCAGTGGTGGAATGCCTTTAATGAGGAAAACCTGTTTTGCTCAGAAGAAAT
GCCATCTAGTGATGATGAGGCTACTGCTGACTCTCAACATTCTACTCCTCCAAAAAAGAAGAGAAAGGTA
GAAGACCCCAAGGACTTTCCTTCAGAATTGCTAAGTTTTTTGAGTCATGCTGTGTTTAGTAATAGAACTC
TTGCTTGCTTTGCTATTTACACCACAAAGGAAAAAGCTGCACTGCTATACAAGAAAATTATGGAAAAATA
TTCTGTAACCTTTATAAGTAGGCATAACAGTTATAATCATAACATACTGTTTTTTCTTACTCCACACAGG
CATAGAGTGTCTGCTATTAATAACTATGCTCAAAAATTGTGTACCTTTAGCTTTTTAATTTGTAAAGGGG
TTAATAAGGAATATTTGATGTATAGTGCCTTGACTAGAGATCATAATCAGCCATACCACATTTGTAGAGG
TTTTACTTGCTTTAAAAAACCTCCCACACCTCCCCCTGAACCTGAAACATAAAATGAATGCAATTGTTGT
TGTTAACTTGTTTATTGCAGCTTATAATGGTTACAAATAAAGCAATAGCATCACAAATTTCACAAATAAA
GCATTTTTTTCACTGCATTCTAGTTGTGGTTTGTCCAAACTCATCAATGTATCTTATCATGTCTGGATCG
ATCCAGGACCTCCCTAACCCTATGACGTAATTCACGTCACGACTCCACCCCTCCAGGAACCCCTAGTGAT
GGAGTTGGCCACTCCCTCTCTGCGCGCTCGCTCACTGACTCGCTGCGCTCGGTCGTTCGGCTGCGGCGAG
CGGTATCAGCTCACTCAAAGGCGGTAATACGGTTATCCACAGAATCAGGGGATAACGCAGGAAAGAACAT
GTGAGCAAAAGGCCAGCAAAAGGCCAGGAACCGTAAAAAGGCCGCGTTGCTGGCGTTTTTCCATAGGCTC
CGCCCCCCTGACGAGCATCACAAAAATCGACGCTCAAGTCAGAGGTGGCGAAACCCGACAGGACTATAAA
GATACCAGGCGTTTCCCCCTGGAAGCTCCCTCGTGCGCTCTCCTGTTCCGACCCTGCCGCTTACCGGATA
CCTGTCCGCCTTTCTCCCTTCGGGAAGCGTGGCGCTTTCTCATAGCTCACGCTGTAGGTATCTCAGTTCG
GTGTAGGTCGTTCGCTCCAAGCTGGGCTGTGTGCACGAACCCCCCGTTCAGCCCGACCGCTGCGCCTTAT
CCGGTAACTATCGTCTTGAGTCCAACCCGGTAAGACACGACTTATCGCCACTGGCAGCAGCCACTGGTAA
CAGGATTAGCAGAGCGAGGTATGTAGGCGGTGCTACAGAGTTCTTGAAGTGGTGGCCTAACTACGGCTAC
ACTAGAAGAACAGTATTTGGTATCTGCGCTCTGCTGAAGCCAGTTACCTTCGGAAAAAGAGTTGGTAGCT
CTTGATCCGGCAAACAAACCACCGCTGGTAGCGGTGGTTTTTTTGTTTGCAAGCAGCAGATTACGCGCAG
AAAAAAAGGATCTCAAGAAGATCCTTTGATCTTTTCTACGGGGTCTGACGCTCAGTGGAACGAAAACTCA
CGTTAAGGGATTTTGGTCATGAGATTATCAAAAAGGATCTTCACCTAGATCCTTTTAAATTAAAAATGAA
GTTTTAAATCAATCTAAAGTATATATGAGTAAACTTGGTCTGACAGTTACCAATGCTTAATCAGTGAGGC
ACCTATCTCAGCGATCTGTCTATTTCGTTCATCCATAGTTGCCTGACTCCCCGTCGTGTAGATAACTACG
ATACGGGAGGGCTTACCATCTGGCCCCAGTGCTGCAATGATACCGCGAGACCCACGCTCACCGGCTCCAG
ATTTATCAGCAATAAACCAGCCAGCCGGAAGGGCCGAGCGCAGAAGTGGTCCTGCAACTTTATCCGCCTC
CATCCAGTCTATTAATTGTTGCCGGGAAGCTAGAGTAAGTAGTTCGCCAGTTAATAGTTTGCGCAACGTT
GTTGCCATTGCTACAGGCATCGTGGTGTCACGCTCGTCGTTTGGTATGGCTTCATTCAGCTCCGGTTCCC
AACGATCAAGGCGAGTTACATGATCCCCCATGTTGTGCAAAAAAGCGGTTAGCTCCTTCGGTCCTCCGAT
CGTTGTCAGAAGTAAGTTGGCCGCAGTGTTATCACTCATGGTTATGGCAGCACTGCATAATTCTCTTACT
GTCATGCCATCCGTAAGATGCTTTTCTGTGACTGGTGAGTACTCAACCAAGTCATTCTGAGAATAGTGTA
TGCGGCGACCGAGTTGCTCTTGCCCGGCGTCAATACGGGATAATACCGCGCCACATAGCAGAACTTTAAA
AGTGCTCATCATTGGAAAACGTTCTTCGGGGCGAAAACTCTCAAGGATCTTACCGCTGTTGAGATCCAGT
TCGATGTAACCCACTCGTGCACCCAACTGATCTTCAGCATCTTTTACTTTCACCAGCGTTTCTGGGTGAG
CAAAAACAGGAAGGCAAAATGCCGCAAAAAAGGGAATAAGGGCGACACGGAAATGTTGAATACTCATACT
CTTCCTTTTTCAATATTATTGAAGCATTTATCAGGGTTATTGTCTCATGAGCGGATACATATTTGAATGT
ATTTAGAAAAATAAACAAATAGGGGTTCCGCGCACATTTCCCCGAAAAGTGCCACCTG
[124 nt withheld, positions 5589-5712]
C
[91 nt withheld, positions 5714-5804]
A
[49 nt withheld, positions 5806-5854]
CCTTTGACGTTGGAGTCCACGTTCTTT
[37 nt withheld, positions 5882-5918]
ACCCTATCTCGGTCTATTCTTTTGATTTATAAGGGATTTTGCCGATTTCGGCCTATTGGTTAAAAAATGA
GCTGATTTAACAAAAATTTAACGCGAATTTTAACAAAATATTAACGCTTACAATTTCCATTCGCCATTCA
GGCTGCGCAACTGTTGGGAAGGGCGATCG
