>Addgene plasmid #166986 | GLN, Linear-3, PolyU(1), Hairpin Distance = 0nt | depositor partial sequence | sequence record 324240 | Terminator Module
GTCTCTCGTCGGTTCCATGGTGTAATGGTTAGCACTCTGGACTCTGAATCCAGCGATCCGAGTTCAAATC
TCGGTGGAACCTATATACTAGCAGCCAACTCCAAGGTTGCGGCTTTCTGCTGCAATCT
